>Addgene plasmid #22504 | TRE.IkBSR-Flag Pgk.Cre | depositor full sequence | sequence record 10341 | Author sequence
AATTCTCGACCTCGAGACAAATGGCAGTATTCATCCACAATTTTAAAAGAAAAGGGGGGATTGGGGGGTA
CAGTGCAGGGGAAAGAATAGTAGACATAATAGCAACAGACATACAAACTAAAGAATTACAAAAACAAATT
ACAAAAATTCAAAATTTTCGGGTTTATTACAGGGACAGCAGAGATCCACTTTGGCCGCGAATCGATATGT
CGAGTTTACTCCCTATCAGTGATAGAGAACGTATGTCGAGTTTACTCCCTATCAGTGATAGAGAACGATG
TCGAGTTTACTCCCTATCAGTGATAGAGAACGTATGTCGAGTTTACTCCCTATCAGTGATAGAGAACGTA
TGTCGAGTTTACTCCCTATCAGTGATAGAGAACGTATGTCGAGTTTATCCCTATCAGTGATAGAGAACGT
ATGTCGAGTTTACTCCCTATCAGTGATAGAGAACGTATGTCGAGGTAGGCGTGTACGGTGGGAGGCCTAT
ATAAGCAGAGCTCGTTTAGTGAACCGTCAGATCGCCTGGAGAATTCGCCACCATGTTTCAGCCAGCTGGG
CACGGCCAGGACTGGGCCATGGAGGGCCCGCGGGATGGCCTCAAGAAGGAGCGCTTGGTGGACGATCGCC
ACGACGCCGGCCTGGACGCCATGAAGGACGAGGAGTACGAGCAAATGGTGAAGGAGCTGCGGGAGATCCG
CCTGCAGCCGCAGGAGGCGCCGCTGGCCGCCGAGCCCTGGAAGCAGCAGCTCACGGAGGACGGAGACTCG
TTCCTGCACTTGGCAATCATCCACGAAGAGAAGCCGCTGACCATGGAAGTCATTGGTCAGGTGAAGGGAG
ACCTGGCCTTCCTCAACTTCCAGAACAACCTGCAGCAGACTCCACTCCACTTGGCTGTGATCACCAACCA
GCCAGGAATTGCTGAGGCACTTCTGAAAGCTGGCTGTGATCCTGAGCTCCGAGACTTTCGAGGAAATACC
CCTCTACATCTTGCCTGTGAGCAGGGCTGCCTGGCCAGTGTAGCAGTCTTGACGCAGACCTGCACACCCC
AGCATCTCCACTCCGTCCTGCAGGCCACCAACTACAATGGCCACACGTGTCTGCACCTAGCCTCTATCCA
CGGCTACCTGGCCATCGTGGAGCACTTGGTGACTTTGGGTGCTGATGTCAACGCTCAGGAGCCCTGCAAT
GGCCGGACAGCCCTCCACCTTGCGGTGGACCTGCAGAATCCTGACCTGGTTTCGCTCTTGTTGAAATGTG
GGGCTGATGTCAACAGGGTAACCTACCAAGGCTACTCCCCCTACCAGCTTACCTGGGGCCGCCCAAGTAC
CCGGATACAGCAGCAGCTGGGCCAGCTGACCCTGGAAAATCTCCAGATGCTACCCGAGAGCGAGGATGAG
GAGAGCTATGACACGGAGTCAGAATTAACAGAGGATGAGCTGCCCTATGATGACTGTGTGTTTGGAGGCC
AGCGTCTGACATTAGATTACAAAGACGATGACGATAAATAAGAATTCACGCGTATGCATGTTTAAACCCT
CGAAATTCTACCGGGTAGGGGAGGCGCTTTTCCCAAGGCAGTCTGGAGCATGCGCTTTAGCAGCCCCGCT
GGGCACTTGGCGCTACACAAGTGGCCTCTGGCCTCGCACACATTCCACATCCACCGGTAGGCGCCAACCG
GCTCCGTTCTTTGGTGGCCCCTTCGCGCCACCTTCTACTCCTCCCCTAGTCAGGAAGTTCCCCCCCGCCC
CGCAGCTCGCGTCGTGCAGGACGTGACAAATGGAAGTAGCACGTCTCACTAGTCTCGTGCAGATGGACAG
CACCGCTGAGCAATGGAAGCGGGTAGGCCTTTGGGGCAGCGGCCAATAGCAGCTTTGCTCCTTCGCTTTC
TGGGCTCAGAGGCTGGGAAGGGGTGGGTCCGGGGGCGGGCTCAGGGGCGGGCTCAGGGGCGGGGCGGGCG
CCCGAAGGTCCTCCGGAGGCCCGGCATTCTGCACGCTTCAAAAGCGCACGTCTGCCGCGCTGTTCTCCTC
TTCCTCATCTCCGGGCCTTTCGACCTGCATCCATGCTAGCACCATGCCCAAGAAGAAGAGGAAGGTGTCC
AATTTACTGACCGTACACCAAAATTTGCCTGCATTACCGGTCGATGCAACGAGTGATGAGGTTCGCAAGA
ACCTGATGGACATGTTCAGGGATCGCCAGGCGTTTTCTGAGCATACCTGGAAAATGCTTCTGTCCGTTTG
CCGGTCGTGGGCGGCATGGTGCAAGTTGAATAACCGGAAATGGTTTCCCGCAGAACCTGAAGATGTTCGC
GATTATCTTCTATATCTTCAGGCGCGCGGTCTGGCAGTAAAAACTATCCAGCAACATTTGGGCCAGCTAA
ACATGCTTCATCGTCGGTCCGGGCTGCCACGACCAAGTGACAGCAATGCTGTTTCACTGGTTATGCGGCG
GATCCGAAAAGAAAACGTTGATGCCGGTGAACGTGCAAAACAGGCTCTAGCGTTCGAACGCACTGATTTC
GACCAGGTTCGTTCACTCATGGAAAATAGCGATCGCTGCCAGGATATACGTAATCTGGCATTTCTGGGGA
TTGCTTATAACACCCTGTTACGTATAGCCGAAATTGCCAGGATCAGGGTTAAAGATATCTCACGTACTGA
CGGTGGGAGAATGTTAATCCATATTGGCAGAACGAAAACGCTGGTTAGCACCGCAGGTGTAGAGAAGGCA
CTTAGCCTGGGGGTAACTAAACTGGTCGAGCGATGGATTTCCGTCTCTGGTGTAGCTGATGATCCGAATA
ACTACCTGTTTTGCCGGGTCAGAAAAAATGGTGTTGCCGCGCCATCTGCCACCAGCCAGCTATCAACTCG
CGCCCTGGAAGGGATTTTTGAAGCAACTCATCGATTGATTTACGGCGCTAAGGATGACTCTGGTCAGAGA
TACCTGGCCTGGTCTGGACACAGTGCCCGTGTCGGAGCCGCGCGAGATATGGCCCGCGCTGGAGTTTCAA
TACCGGAGATCATGCAAGCTGGTGGCTGGACCAATGTAAATATTGTCATGAACTATATCCGTAACCTGGA
TAGTGAAACAGGGGCAATGGTGCGCCTGCTGGAAGATGGCGATTAGTGGCCAGATATCGTATTCTTAACT
ATGTTGCTCCTTTTACGCTATGTGGATACGCTGCTTTAATGCCTTTGTATCATGCTATTGCTTCCCGTAT
GGCTTTCATTTTCTCCTCCTTGTATAAATCCTGGTTGCTGTCTCTTTATGAGGAGTTGTGGCCCGTTGTC
AGGCAACGTGGCGTGGTGTGCACTGTGTTTGCTGACGCAACCCCCACTGGTTGGGGCATTGCCACCACCT
GTCAGCTCCTTTCCGGGACTTTCGCTTTCCCCCTCCCTATTGCCACGGCGGAACTCATCGCCGCCTGCCT
TGCCCGCTGCTGGACAGGGGCTCGGCTGTTGGGCACTGACAATTCCGTGGTGTTGTCGGGGAAGCTGACG
TCCTTTCCATGGCTGCTCGCCTGTGTTGCCACCTGGATTCTGCGCGGGACGTCCTTCTGCTACGTCCCTT
CGGCCCTCAATCCAGCGGACCTTCCTTCCCGCGGCCTGCTGCCGGCTCTGCGGCCTCTTCCGCGTCTTCG
CCTTCGCCCTCAGACGAGTCGGATCTCCCTTTGGGCCGCCTCCCCGCCTGTTTCGCCTCGGCGTCCGGTC
TAGAGGTACCTTTAAGACCAATGACTTACAAGGCAGCTGTAGATCTTAGCCACTTTTTAAAAGAAAAGGG
GGGACTGGAAGGGCTAATTCACTCCCAACGAAGACAAGATCTGCTTTTTGCTTGTACTGGGTCTCTCTGG
TTAGACCAGATCTGAGCCTGGGAGCTCTCTGGCTAACTAGGGAACCCACTGCTTAAGCCTCAATAAAGCT
TGCCTTGAGTGCTTCAAGTAGTGTGTGCCCGTCTGTTGTGTGACTCTGGTAACTAGAGATCCCTCAGACC
CTTTTAGTCAGTGTGGAAAATCTCTAGCAGTAGTAGTTCATGTCATCTTATTATTCAGTATTTATAACTT
GCAAAGAAATGAATATCAGAGAGTGAGAGGAACTTGTTTATTGCAGCTTATAATGGTTACAAATAAAGCA
ATAGCATCACAAATTTCACAAATAAAGCATTTTTTTCACTGCATTCTAGTTGTGGTTTGTCCAAACTCAT
CAATGTATCTTATCATGTCTGGCTCTAGCTATCCCGCCCCTAACTCCGCCCATCCCGCCCCTAACTCCGC
CCAGTTCCGCCCATTCTCCGCCCCATGGCTGACTAATTTTTTTTATTTATGCAGAGGCCGAGGCCGCCTC
GGCCTCTGAGCTATTCCAGAAGTAGTGAGGAGGCTTTTTTGGAGGCCTAGGGACGTACCCAATTCGCCCT
ATAGTGAGTCGTATTACGCGCGCTCACTGGCCGTCGTTTTACAACGTCGTGACTGGGAAAACCCTGGCGT
TACCCAACTTAATCGCCTTGCAGCACATCCCCCTTTCGCCAGCTGGCGTAATAGCGAAGAGGCCCGCACC
GATCGCCCTTCCCAACAGTTGCGCAGCCTGAATGGCGAATGGG
[124 nt withheld, positions 4594-4717]
C
[91 nt withheld, positions 4719-4809]
A
[49 nt withheld, positions 4811-4859]
CCTTTGACGTTGGAGTCCACGTTCTTT
[37 nt withheld, positions 4887-4923]
ACCCTATCTCGGTCTATTCTTTTGATTTATAAGGGATTTTGCCGATTTCGGCCTATTGGTTAAAAAATGA
GCTGATTTAACAAAAATTTAACGCGAATTTTAACAAAATATTAACGCTTACAATTTAGGTGGCACTTTTC
GGGGAAATGTGCGCGGAACCCCTATTTGTTTATTTTTCTAAATACATTCAAATATGTATCCGCTCATGAG
ACAATAACCCTGATAAATGCTTCAATAATATTGAAAAAGGAAGAGTATGAGTATTCAACATTTCCGTGTC
GCCCTTATTCCCTTTTTTGCGGCATTTTGCCTTCCTGTTTTTGCTCACCCAGAAACGCTGGTGAAAGTAA
AAGATGCTGAAGATCAGTTGGGTGCACGAGTGGGTTACATCGAACTGGATCTCAACAGCGGTAAGATCCT
TGAGAGTTTTCGCCCCGAAGAACGTTTTCCAATGATGAGCACTTTTAAAGTTCTGCTATGTGGCGCGGTA
TTATCCCGTATTGACGCCGGGCAAGAGCAACTCGGTCGCCGCATACACTATTCTCAGAATGACTTGGTTG
AGTACTCACCAGTCACAGAAAAGCATCTTACGGATGGCATGACAGTAAGAGAATTATGCAGTGCTGCCAT
AACCATGAGTGATAACACTGCGGCCAACTTACTTCTGACAACGATCGGAGGACCGAAGGAGCTAACCGCT
TTTTTGCACAACATGGGGGATCATGTAACTCGCCTTGATCGTTGGGAACCGGAGCTGAATGAAGCCATAC
CAAACGACGAGCGTGACACCACGATGCCTGTAGCAATGGCAACAACGTTGCGCAAACTATTAACTGGCGA
ACTACTTACTCTAGCTTCCCGGCAACAATTAATAGACTGGATGGAGGCGGATAAAGTTGCAGGACCACTT
CTGCGCTCGGCCCTTCCGGCTGGCTGGTTTATTGCTGATAAATCTGGAGCCGGTGAGCGTGGGTCTCGCG
GTATCATTGCAGCACTGGGGCCAGATGGTAAGCCCTCCCGTATCGTAGTTATCTACACGACGGGGAGTCA
GGCAACTATGGATGAACGAAATAGACAGATCGCTGAGATAGGTGCCTCACTGATTAAGCATTGGTAACTG
TCAGACCAAGTTTACTCATATATACTTTAGATTGATTTAAAACTTCATTTTTAATTTAAAAGGATCTAGG
TGAAGATCCTTTTTGATAATCTCATGACCAAAATCCCTTAACGTGAGTTTTCGTTCCACTGAGCGTCAGA
CCCCGTAGAAAAGATCAAAGGATCTTCTTGAGATCCTTTTTTTCTGCGCGTAATCTGCTGCTTGCAAACA
AAAAAACCACCGCTACCAGCGGTGGTTTGTTTGCCGGATCAAGAGCTACCAACTCTTTTTCCGAAGGTAA
CTGGCTTCAGCAGAGCGCAGATACCAAATACTGTTCTTCTAGTGTAGCCGTAGTTAGGCCACCACTTCAA
GAACTCTGTAGCACCGCCTACATACCTCGCTCTGCTAATCCTGTTACCAGTGGCTGCTGCCAGTGGCGAT
AAGTCGTGTCTTACCGGGTTGGACTCAAGACGATAGTTACCGGATAAGGCGCAGCGGTCGGGCTGAACGG
GGGGTTCGTGCACACAGCCCAGCTTGGAGCGAACGACCTACACCGAACTGAGATACCTACAGCGTGAGCT
ATGAGAAAGCGCCACGCTTCCCGAAGGGAGAAAGGCGGACAGGTATCCGGTAAGCGGCAGGGTCGGAACA
GGAGAGCGCACGAGGGAGCTTCCAGGGGGAAACGCCTGGTATCTTTATAGTCCTGTCGGGTTTCGCCACC
TCTGACTTGAGCGTCGATTTTTGTGATGCTCGTCAGGGGGGCGGAGCCTATGGAAAAACGCCAGCAACGC
GGCCTTTTTACGGTTCCTGGCCTTTTGCTGGCCTTTTGCTCACATGTTCTTTCCTGCGTTATCCCCTGAT
TCTGTGGATAACCGTATTACCGCCTTTGAGTGAGCTGATACCGCTCGCCGCAGCCGAACGACCGAGCGCA
GCGAGTCAGTGAGCGAGGAAGCGGAAGAGCGCCCAATACGCAAACCGCCTCTCCCCGCGCGTTGGCCGAT
TCATTAATGCAGCTGGCACGACAGGTTTCCCGACTGGAAAGCGGGCAGTGAGCGCAACGCAATTAATGTG
AGTTAGCTCACTCATTAGGCACCCCAGGCTTTACACTTTATGCTTCCGGCTCGTATGTTGTGTGGAATTG
TGAGCGGATAACAATTTCACACAGGAAACAGCTATGACCATGATTACGCCAAGCGCGCAATTAACCCTCA
CTAAAGGGAACAAAAGCTGGAGCTGCAAGCTTAATGTAGTCTTATGCAATACTCTTGTAGTCTTGCAACA
TGGTAACGATGAGTTAGCAACATGCCTTACAAGGAGAGAAAAAGCACCGTGCATGCCGATTGGTGGAAGT
AAGGTGGTACGATCGTGCCTTATTAGGAAGGCAACAGACGGGTCTGACATGGATTGGACGAACCACTGAA
TTGCCGCATTGCAGAGATATTGTATTTAAGTGCCTAGCTCGATACATAAACGGGTCTCTCTGGTTAGACC
AGATCTGAGCCTGGGAGCTCTCTGGCTAACTAGGGAACCCACTGCTTAAGCCTCAATAAAGCTTGCCTTG
AGTGCTTCAAGTAGTGTGTGCCCGTCTGTTGTGTGACTCTGGTAACTAGAGATCCCTCAGACCCTTTTAG
TCAGTGTGGAAAATCTCTAGCAGTGGCGCCCGAACAGGGACTTGAAAGCGAAAGGGAAACCAGAGGAGCT
CTCTCGACGCAGGACTCGGCTTGCTGAAGCGCGCACGGCAAGAGGCGAGGGGCGGCGACTGGTGAGTACG
CCAAAAATTTTGACTAGCGGAGGCTAGAAGGAGAGAGATGGGTGCGAGAGCGTCAGTATTAAGCGGGGGA
GAATTAGATCGCGATGGGAAAAAATTCGGTTAAGGCCAGGGGGAAAGAAAAAATATAAATTAAAACATAT
AGTATGGGCAAGCAGGGAGCTAGAACGATTCGCAGTTAATCCTGGCCTGTTAGAAACATCAGAAGGCTGT
AGACAAATACTGGGACAGCTACAACCATCCCTTCAGACAGGATCAGAAGAACTTAGATCATTATATAATA
CAGTAGCAACCCTCTATTGTGTGCATCAAAGGATAGAGATAAAAGACACCAAGGAAGCTTTAGACAAGAT
AGAGGAAGAGCAAAACAAAAGTAAGACCACCGCACAGCAAGCGGCCGCTGATCTTCAGACCTGGAGGAGG
AGATATGAGGGACAATTGGAGAAGTGAATTATATAAATATAAAGTAGTAAAAATTGAACCATTAGGAGTA
GCACCCACCAAGGCAAAGAGAAGAGTGGTGCAGAGAGAAAAAAGAGCAGTGGGAATAGGAGCTTTGTTCC
TTGGGTTCTTGGGAGCAGCAGGAAGCACTATGGGCGCAGCGTCAATGACGCTGACGGTACAGGCCAGACA
ATTATTGTCTGGTATAGTGCAGCAGCAGAACAATTTGCTGAGGGCTATTGAGGCGCAACAGCATCTGTTG
CAACTCACAGTCTGGGGCATCAAGCAGCTCCAGGCAAGAATCCTGGCTGTGGAAAGATACCTAAAGGATC
AACAGCTCCTGGGGATTTGGGGTTGCTCTGGAAAACTCATTTGCACCACTGCTGTGCCTTGGAATGCTAG
TTGGAGTAATAAATCTCTGGAACAGATTTGGAATCACACGACCTGGATGGAGTGGGACAGAGAAATTAAC
AATTACACAAGCTTAATACACTCCTTAATTGAAGAATCGCAAAACCAGCAAGAAAAGAATGAACAAGAAT
TATTGGAATTAGATAAATGGGCAAGTTTGTGGAATTGGTTTAACATAACAAATTGGCTGTGGTATATAAA
ATTATTCATAATGATAGTAGGAGGCTTGGTAGGTTTAAGAATAGTTTTTGCTGTACTTTCTATAGTGAAT
AGAGTTAGGCAGGGATATTCACCATTATCGTTTCAGACCCACCTCCCAACCCCGAGGGGAC
Features (pLannotate 1.2.2; 28 found; start..end, strand, type, name):
     41..158     +  misc_feature   cPPT/CTS: central polypurine tract and central termination sequence of HIV-1
    212..526     +  promoter       tight TRE promoter: Tet-responsive promoter PTight, consisting of seven tet operator sequences followed by the minimal CMV promoter
    543..1484    +  CDS            Nfkbia: IKBA_MOUSE - Also known as Ikba. Experimental evidence at protein level: Swiss-Prot protein existence level 1. Inhibits the activity of dimeric NF-kappa-B/REL complexes by trapping REL dimers in the cytoplasm through masking of their nuclear localization signals. On cellular stimulation by immune and proinflammatory responses, becomes phosphorylated promoting ubiquitination and degradation, enabling the dimeric RELA to translocate to the nucleus and activate transcription. From Mus musculus (Mouse).
   1488..1508    +  CDS            3xFLAG (fragment): three tandem FLAG® epitope tags
   1553..2052    +  promoter       PGK promoter: mouse phosphoglycerate kinase 1 promoter
   2096..3126    +  CDS            Cre (fragment): site-specific recombinase Cre is a site-specific recombinase from bacteriophage P1. Recombination occurs at loxP sequences.
   3139..3687    +  misc_feature   WPRE (fragment): woodchuck hepatitis virus posttranscriptional regulatory element
   3713..3784    +  CDS            nef (fragment): NEF_HV1Z2 - Experimental evidence at protein level: Swiss-Prot protein existence level 1. Extracellular Nef protein targets CD4(+) T-lymphocytes for apoptosis by interacting with CXCR4 surface receptors. From Human immunodeficiency virus type 1 group M subtype D (isolate Z2/CDC-Z34) (HIV-1).
   3786..4019    +  LTR            3' LTR (ΔU3): self-inactivating 3' long terminal repeat (LTR) from HIV-1
   4091..4212    +  polyA_signal   SV40 poly(A) signal: SV40 polyadenylation signal
   4252..4387    +  rep_origin     SV40 ori: SV40 origin of replication
   4408..4426    -  promoter       T7 promoter: promoter for bacteriophage T7 RNA polymerase
   4434..4589    +  CDS            lacZα (fragment): LacZα fragment of β-galactosidase; lacZ fragment
   4594..5022    +  rep_origin     f1 ori (sequence partly withheld): f1 bacteriophage origin of replication; arrow indicates direction of (+) strand synthesis
   5075..5179    +  promoter       AmpR promoter: bla
   5180..6040    +  CDS            AmpR: β-lactamase; bla; confers resistance to ampicillin, carbenicillin, and related antibiotics
   6211..6799    +  rep_origin     ori: high-copy-number ColE1/pMB1/pBR322/pUC origin of replication
   6982..7074    +  CDS            lacI (fragment): lac repressor; lacI; The lac repressor binds to the lac operator to inhibit transcription in E. coli. This inhibition can be relieved by adding lactose or isopropyl-β-D-thiogalactopyranoside (IPTG).
   7087..7108    +  protein_bind   CAP binding site: CAP binding activates transcription in the presence of cAMP. E. coli catabolite activator protein
   7123..7153    +  promoter       lac promoter: promoter for the E. coli lac operon
   7161..7177    +  protein_bind   lac operator: The lac repressor binds to the lac operator to inhibit transcription in E. coli. This inhibition can be relieved by adding lactose or isopropyl-β-D-thiogalactopyranoside (IPTG). lac repressor encoded by lacI
   7222..7240    +  promoter       T3 promoter: promoter for bacteriophage T3 RNA polymerase
   7268..7494    +  promoter       RSV promoter: Rous sarcoma virus enhancer/promoter
   7495..7675    +  LTR            5' LTR (truncated): truncated 5' long terminal repeat (LTR) from HIV-1
   7722..7847    +  misc_feature   HIV-1 Ψ: packaging signal of human immunodeficiency virus type 1
   7831..8194    +  CDS            HIV-1 gag (fragment): gag protein from human immunodeficiency virus 1; gag
   8340..8573    +  misc_feature   RRE: The Rev response element (RRE) of HIV-1 allows for Rev-dependent mRNA export from the nucleus to the cytoplasm.
   8950..8974    +  CDS            Rev (fragment): human immunodeficiency virus 1 (HIV-1) Rev protein; rev; enhances nuclear export of unspliced and incompletely spliced viral mRNAs
