[The description below was written by a language model from this plasmid's Addgene catalogue record and pLannotate feature annotations shown in this document.]
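Description:
TRE.IkBSR-Flag Pgk.Cre is a self-inactivating, third-generation-style HIV-1 lentiviral transfer plasmid built on the pCW22TRE_PGKCre backbone for delivering two expression cassettes into mammalian cells. It is propagated in E. coli through a high-copy ColE1/pUC-type origin with ampicillin (β-lactamase) selection; an f1 origin, an SV40 origin and poly(A) signal, and remnants of a lac/T3/T7 cloning region are also present in the backbone. The viral portion comprises an RSV promoter fused to a truncated 5' LTR, which drives Tat-independent genomic RNA production. This is followed by the Ψ packaging signal with a partial gag sequence, the Rev response element, the cPPT/CTS, a WPRE and a ΔU3 3' LTR that disables LTR promoter activity after integration.

The payload is arranged in tandem. A tight Tet-responsive promoter (seven tet operators plus a minimal CMV promoter) drives a Kozak-initiated mouse IκBα "super repressor" (Nfkbia) with a C-terminal Flag tag; the annotation detects this tag only as a short fragment of a 3xFLAG match. Downstream, the mouse PGK promoter constitutively expresses Cre recombinase. IκBα retains NF-κB/REL dimers in the cytoplasm, and super-repressor forms are generally understood to resist signal-induced degradation, although the record does not list the specific mutations. The vector does not encode a tetracycline transactivator, so inducible expression depends on one supplied by the target cells or animal. The design lets a single virus recombine loxP-flanked alleles via Cre while placing NF-κB inhibition under doxycycline-regulated control. This fits the associated study of the requirement for NF-κB signalling in a mouse lung adenocarcinoma model.
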