Addgene plasmid #22504: TRE.IkBSR-Flag Pgk.Cre
Depositing lab: Tyler Jacks. Depositing organization: Massachusetts Institute of Technology. Publication: Requirement for NF-kappaB signalling in a mouse model of lung adenocarcinoma. Meylan E, Dooley AL, Feldser DM, Shen L, Turk E, Ouyang C, Jacks T. Nature. 2009 Nov 5;462(7269):104-7. doi: 10.1038/nature08462. Epub 2009 Oct 21. PubMed 19847165.
Backbone
  Vector backbone: pCW22TRE_PGKCre vector
  Backbone size w/o insert (bp): 8000
  Vector type: Mammalian Expression, Lentiviral, Cre/Lox
Growth in bacteria
  Bacterial resistance: Ampicillin, 100 μg/mL
  Growth temperature: 37°C
  Growth strain: Stbl3
  Copy number: Unknown
Gene/Insert
  Gene/Insert name: IkBSR (alt names: IkappaBalpha super repressor; IkB-SR)
  Species: M. musculus (mouse)
  Insert size (bp): 969
  Tag / fusion protein: Flag (C terminal on insert)
  Cloning method: Restriction Enzyme; 5′ cloning site EcoRI (not destroyed); 3′ cloning site EcoRI (not destroyed)
  Sequencing primers: 5′ n/a; 3′ MSCV rev
Terms and licenses: Academic/Nonprofit Terms; Industry Terms: Not Available to Industry
Depositor comments: Mouse IkappaBalpha super repressor, Flag tagged (C-terminus). Cloned EcoRI in pCW22TRE_PGKCre vector : TRE promoter-Kozak-IkBaSR-Flag-STOP—PGK promoter-Cre
How to cite: TRE.IkBSR-Flag Pgk.Cre was a gift from Tyler Jacks (Addgene plasmid # 22504 ; http://n2t.net/addgene:22504 ; RRID:Addgene_22504)
