>Addgene plasmid #22504 | TRE.IkBSR-Flag Pgk.Cre | addgene partial sequence | sequence record 28292 | 22504 with MSCV-rev
GTGGAAAGCGCCTCCCCTACCCGGNTAGAATTTCGAGGGTTTAAACATGCATACGCGNTGAATTCTTATT
TATCGTCATCGTCTTTGTAATCTAATGTCAGACGCTGGCCTCCAAACACACAGTCATCATAGGGCAGCTC
ATCCTCTGTAAATTCTGACTCCGTGTCATAGCTCTCCTCATCCTCGCTCTCGGGTAGCATCTGGAGATTT
TCCAGGGTCAGCTGGCCCAGCTGCTGCTGTATCCGGGTACTTGGGCGGCCCCAGGTAAGCTGGTAGGGGG
AGTAGCCTTGGTAGGTTACCCTGTTGACATCAGCCCCACATTTCAACAAGAGCGAAACCAGGTCAGGATT
CTGCAGGTCCACCGCAAGGTGGAGGGCTGTCCGGCCATTGCAGGGCTCCTGAGCGTTGACATCAGCACCC
AAAGTCACCAAGTGCTCCACGATGGCCAGGTAGCCGTGGATAGAGGCTAGGTGCAGACACGTGTGGCCAT
TGTAGTTGGTGGCCTGCAGGACGGAGTGGAGATGCTGGGGTGTGCAGGTCTGCGTCAAGACTGCTACACT
GGCCAGGCAGCCCTGCTCACAGGCAAGATGTAGAGGGGTATTTCCTCGAAAGTCTCGGAGCTCAGGATCA
CAGCCAGCTTTCAGAAGTGCCTCAGCAATTCCTGGCTGGTTGGTGATCACAGCCAAGTGGAGTGGAGTCT
GCTGCAGGTTGTTCTGGAAGT
